Addgene plasmid #124947: pcDNA_RFP-TEVprotease
Purpose: Expression of RFP-TEVprotease
Depositing lab: Matthew Good & Daniel Hammer & Benjamin Schuster. Depositing organization: University of Pennsylvania. Publication: Controllable protein phase separation and modular recruitment to form responsive membraneless organelles. Schuster BS, Reed EH, Parthasarathy R, Jahnke CN, Caldwell RM, Bermudez JG, Ramage H, Good MC, Hammer DA. Nat Commun. 2018 Jul 30;9(1):2985. doi: 10.1038/s41467-018-05403-1. PubMed 30061688.
Backbone
  Vector backbone: pcDNA3.1
  Vector type: Mammalian Expression
Growth in bacteria
  Bacterial resistance: Ampicillin, 100 μg/mL
  Growth temperature: 37°C
  Growth strain: DH5alpha
  Copy number: High Copy
Gene/Insert
  Gene/Insert name: RFP-TEVprotease
  Tag / fusion protein: mCherry (N terminal on insert)
  Cloning method: Gibson Cloning
Terms and licenses: Academic/Nonprofit Terms; Industry Terms: Not Available to Industry
How to cite: pcDNA_RFP-TEVprotease was a gift from Matthew Good & Daniel Hammer & Benjamin Schuster (Addgene plasmid # 124947 ; http://n2t.net/addgene:124947 ; RRID:Addgene_124947)
