[The description below was written by a language model from this plasmid's Addgene catalogue record and pLannotate feature annotations shown in this document.]
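Description:
pcDNA_RFP-TEVprotease is a mammalian expression plasmid of about 6.8 kb built on the pcDNA3.1 backbone and assembled by Gibson cloning. It is propagated in E. coli as a high-copy plasmid through a ColE1/pUC-type origin, with selection by ampicillin via the β-lactamase gene and its own promoter. An f1 bacteriophage origin is also present. As in the parental backbone, an SV40 early promoter drives a neomycin phosphotransferase gene ending in an SV40 polyadenylation signal, which would permit G418 selection of stably transfected mammalian cells. The remaining small annotations (partial bom, lacI, ble and HIV LTR matches, and the lac promoter/operator region) appear to be backbone remnants or short sequence similarities rather than functional parts of the design.

The payload is one open reading frame under the human cytomegalovirus immediate early enhancer and promoter, terminated by the bovine growth hormone polyadenylation signal. It encodes mCherry, a monomeric red fluorescent protein, fused to the N-terminus of the proteolytic portion of the tobacco etch virus nuclear inclusion protein A, that is, TEV protease. A T7 promoter between the CMV promoter and the coding sequence could support in vitro transcription or serve as a sequencing primer site. The fusion gives strong constitutive expression of a site-specific protease whose presence and localisation can be followed by red fluorescence. The stated purpose is simply expression of RFP-TEV protease. The associated publication concerns controllable protein phase separation and responsive membraneless organelles, suggesting the protease is used to cleave TEV recognition sites in engineered proteins in cells, although the record does not name the substrates.
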