Features (pLannotate 1.2.2; 21 found; start..end, strand, type, name):
     28..80      -  misc_feature   bom (fragment): basis of mobility region from pBR322
    235..614     +  enhancer       CMV enhancer: human cytomegalovirus immediate early enhancer
    615..818     +  promoter       CMV promoter: human cytomegalovirus (CMV) immediate early promoter
    814..847     +  LTR            5' LTR (truncated) (fragment): truncated 5' long terminal repeat (LTR) from HIV-1
    863..881     +  promoter       T7 promoter: promoter for bacteriophage T7 RNA polymerase
    935..1642    +  CDS            mCherry: mCherry is a basic (constitutively fluorescent) red fluorescent protein published in 2004, derived from Discosoma sp.. It is reported to be a very rapidly-maturing monomer with low acid sensitivity.
   1673..2380    +  CDS            POLG_TEV (fragment): Experimental evidence at protein level: Swiss-Prot protein existence level 1. [Nuclear inclusion protein A]: has RNA-binding and proteolytic activities. From Tobacco etch virus (TEV).
   2421..2645    +  polyA_signal   bGH poly(A) signal: bovine growth hormone polyadenylation signal
   2649..2670    +  promoter       SV40 promoter (fragment): SV40 enhancer and early promoter
   2691..3119    +  rep_origin     f1 ori (sequence partly withheld): f1 bacteriophage origin of replication; arrow indicates direction of (+) strand synthesis
   3133..3462    +  promoter       SV40 promoter: SV40 enhancer and early promoter
   3529..4320    +  CDS            neo: KKA2_KLEPN - Also known as kan, nptII. Experimental evidence at protein level: Swiss-Prot protein existence level 1. Resistance to kanamycin, neomycin, paromomycin, ribostamycin, butirosin and gentamicin B. From Klebsiella pneumoniae.
   4344..4502    +  CDS            ble (fragment): BLE_KLEPN - Experimental evidence at protein level: Swiss-Prot protein existence level 1. Binding protein with a strong affinity to the bleomycin family of antibiotics. Binds to CL990; an antimitotic-antibiotic compound. From Klebsiella pneumoniae.
   4497..4618    +  polyA_signal   SV40 poly(A) signal: SV40 polyadenylation signal
   4691..4707    -  protein_bind   lac operator: The lac repressor binds to the lac operator to inhibit transcription in E. coli. This inhibition can be relieved by adding lactose or isopropyl-β-D-thiogalactopyranoside (IPTG). lac repressor encoded by lacI
   4715..4745    -  promoter       lac promoter: promoter for the E. coli lac operon
   4760..4781    -  protein_bind   CAP binding site: CAP binding activates transcription in the presence of cAMP. E. coli catabolite activator protein
   4794..4886    -  CDS            lacI (fragment): lac repressor; lacI; The lac repressor binds to the lac operator to inhibit transcription in E. coli. This inhibition can be relieved by adding lactose or isopropyl-β-D-thiogalactopyranoside (IPTG).
   5069..5654    -  rep_origin     ori: high-copy-number ColE1/pMB1/pBR322/pUC origin of replication
   5825..6685    -  CDS            AmpR: β-lactamase; bla; confers resistance to ampicillin, carbenicillin, and related antibiotics
   6686..6790    -  promoter       AmpR promoter: bla
>Addgene plasmid #124947 | pcDNA_RFP-TEVprotease | depositor full sequence | sequence record 238797 | pcDNA_RFP-TEVprotease sequence 6821 bps
GACGGATCGGGAGATCTCCCGATCCCCTATGGTGCACTCTCAGTACAATCTGCTCTGATGCCGCATAGTT
AAGCCAGTATCTGCTCCCTGCTTGTGTGTTGGAGGTCGCTGAGTAGTGCGCGAGCAAAATTTAAGCTACA
ACAAGGCAAGGCTTGACCGACAATTGCATGAAGAATCTGCTTAGGGTTAGGCGTTTTGCGCTGCTTCGCG
ATGTACGGGCCAGATATACGCGTTGACATTGATTATTGACTAGTTATTAATAGTAATCAATTACGGGGTC
ATTAGTTCATAGCCCATATATGGAGTTCCGCGTTACATAACTTACGGTAAATGGCCCGCCTGGCTGACCG
CCCAACGACCCCCGCCCATTGACGTCAATAATGACGTATGTTCCCATAGTAACGCCAATAGGGACTTTCC
ATTGACGTCAATGGGTGGAGTATTTACGGTAAACTGCCCACTTGGCAGTACATCAAGTGTATCATATGCC
AAGTACGCCCCCTATTGACGTCAATGACGGTAAATGGCCCGCCTGGCATTATGCCCAGTACATGACCTTA
TGGGACTTTCCTACTTGGCAGTACATCTACGTATTAGTCATCGCTATTACCATGGTGATGCGGTTTTGGC
AGTACATCAATGGGCGTGGATAGCGGTTTGACTCACGGGGATTTCCAAGTCTCCACCCCATTGACGTCAA
TGGGAGTTTGTTTTGGCACCAAAATCAACGGGACTTTCCAAAATGTCGTAACAACTCCGCCCCATTGACG
CAAATGGGCGGTAGGCGTGTACGGTGGGAGGTCTATATAAGCAGAGCTCTCTGGCTAACTAGAGAACCCA
CTGCTTACTGGCTTATCGAAATTAATACGACTCACTATAGGGAGACCCAAGCTGGCTAGCGTTTAAACTT
AAGCTTGGTACCGAGCTCGGATCCATGGTGAGCAAGGGCGAGGAGGATAACATGGCCATCATCAAGGAGT
TCATGCGCTTCAAGGTGCACATGGAGGGCTCCGTGAACGGCCACGAGTTCGAGATCGAGGGCGAGGGCGA
GGGCCGCCCCTACGAGGGCACCCAGACCGCCAAGCTGAAGGTGACCAAGGGTGGCCCCCTGCCCTTCGCC
TGGGACATCCTGTCCCCTCAGTTCATGTACGGCTCCAAGGCCTACGTGAAGCACCCCGCCGACATCCCCG
ACTACTTGAAGCTGTCCTTCCCCGAGGGCTTCAAGTGGGAGCGCGTGATGAACTTCGAGGACGGCGGCGT
GGTGACCGTGACCCAGGACTCCTCCCTGCAGGACGGCGAGTTCATCTACAAGGTGAAGCTGCGCGGCACC
AACTTCCCCTCCGACGGCCCCGTAATGCAGAAGAAGACCATGGGCTGGGAGGCCTCCTCCGAGCGGATGT
ACCCCGAGGACGGCGCCCTGAAGGGCGAGATCAAGCAGAGGCTGAAGCTGAAGGACGGCGGCCACTACGA
CGCTGAGGTCAAGACCACCTACAAGGCCAAGAAGCCCGTGCAGCTGCCCGGCGCCTACAACGTCAACATC
AAGTTGGACATCACCTCCCACAACGAGGACTACACCATCGTGGAACAGTACGAACGCGCCGAGGGCCGCC
ACTCCACCGGCGGCATGGACGAGCTGTACAAGGGTGGTGGGGGAAGCGGAGGAGGAGGTTCGGGTGAAAG
CTTGTTTAAAGGGCCGCGCGATTATAACCCGATTAGTAGCACGATTTGTCATTTGACAAATGAATCCGAT
GGACATACAACGAGCCTTTATGGGATCGGTTTCGGACCATTCATCATCACAAACAAGCACTTATTTCGCC
GTAACAATGGCACATTGGTTGTTCAAAGTCTTCACGGAGTGTTTAAAGTCAAGAACACTACCACCCTTCA
GCAACACTTGATCGATGGGCGCGACATGATTATTATTCGTATGCCGAAAGATTTCCCTCCCTTCCCGCAG
AAGCTTAAATTTCGTGAACCCCAACGTGAAGAACGCATTTGTTTGGTGACAACGAACTTTCAAACCAAAT
CTATGTCTAGCATGGTGTCCGACACTTCTTGCACATTTCCGAGTGGAGACGGTATTTTTTGGAAACATTG
GATTCAAACAAAAGACGGACAATGTGGATCTCCTCTGGTAAGCACACGTGACGGATTTATCGTCGGGATT
CATTCGGCATCGAACTTTACTAATACGAATAATTACTTTACGTCAGTTCCGAAAAATTTTATGGAGTTAC
TTACTAATCAGGAGGCGCAACAATGGGTCAGTGGGTGGCGCTTAAATGCCGACAGCGTGTTGTGGGGTGG
ACATAAAGTGTTTATGGTAAAACCGGAAGAGCCATTCCAGCCCGTGAAGGAGGCGACGCAGTTGATGAAC
TAATCTAGAGGGCCCGTTTAAACCCGCTGATCAGCCTCGACTGTGCCTTCTAGTTGCCAGCCATCTGTTG
TTTGCCCCTCCCCCGTGCCTTCCTTGACCCTGGAAGGTGCCACTCCCACTGTCCTTTCCTAATAAAATGA
GGAAATTGCATCGCATTGTCTGAGTAGGTGTCATTCTATTCTGGGGGGTGGGGTGGGGCAGGACAGCAAG
GGGGAGGATTGGGAAGACAATAGCAGGCATGCTGGGGATGCGGTGGGCTCTATGGCTTCTGAGGCGGAAA
GAACCAGCTGGGGCTCTAGGGGGTATCCCC
[124 nt withheld, positions 2691-2814]
C
[91 nt withheld, positions 2816-2906]
A
[49 nt withheld, positions 2908-2956]
CCTTTGACGTTGGAGTCCACGTTCTTT
[37 nt withheld, positions 2984-3020]
ACCCTATCTCGGTCTATTCTTTTGATTTATAAGGGATTTTGCCGATTTCGGCCTATTGGTTAAAAAATGA
GCTGATTTAACAAAAATTTAACGCGAATTAATTCTGTGGAATGTGTGTCAGTTAGGGTGTGGAAAGTCCC
CAGGCTCCCCAGCAGGCAGAAGTATGCAAAGCATGCATCTCAATTAGTCAGCAACCAGGTGTGGAAAGTC
CCCAGGCTCCCCAGCAGGCAGAAGTATGCAAAGCATGCATCTCAATTAGTCAGCAACCATAGTCCCGCCC
CTAACTCCGCCCATCCCGCCCCTAACTCCGCCCAGTTCCGCCCATTCTCCGCCCCATGGCTGACTAATTT
TTTTTATTTATGCAGAGGCCGAGGCCGCCTCTGCCTCTGAGCTATTCCAGAAGTAGTGAGGAGGCTTTTT
TGGAGGCCTAGGCTTTTGCAAAAAGCTCCCGGGAGCTTGTATATCCATTTTCGGATCTGATCAAGAGACA
GGATGAGGATCGTTTCGCATGATTGAACAAGATGGATTGCACGCAGGTTCTCCGGCCGCTTGGGTGGAGA
GGCTATTCGGCTATGACTGGGCACAACAGACAATCGGCTGCTCTGATGCCGCCGTGTTCCGGCTGTCAGC
GCAGGGGCGCCCGGTTCTTTTTGTCAAGACCGACCTGTCCGGTGCCCTGAATGAACTGCAGGACGAGGCA
GCGCGGCTATCGTGGCTGGCCACGACGGGCGTTCCTTGCGCAGCTGTGCTCGACGTTGTCACTGAAGCGG
GAAGGGACTGGCTGCTATTGGGCGAAGTGCCGGGGCAGGATCTCCTGTCATCTCACCTTGCTCCTGCCGA
GAAAGTATCCATCATGGCTGATGCAATGCGGCGGCTGCATACGCTTGATCCGGCTACCTGCCCATTCGAC
CACCAAGCGAAACATCGCATCGAGCGAGCACGTACTCGGATGGAAGCCGGTCTTGTCGATCAGGATGATC
TGGACGAAGAGCATCAGGGGCTCGCGCCAGCCGAACTGTTCGCCAGGCTCAAGGCGCGCATGCCCGACGG
CGAGGATCTCGTCGTGACCCATGGCGATGCCTGCTTGCCGAATATCATGGTGGAAAATGGCCGCTTTTCT
GGATTCATCGACTGTGGCCGGCTGGGTGTGGCGGACCGCTATCAGGACATAGCGTTGGCTACCCGTGATA
TTGCTGAAGAGCTTGGCGGCGAATGGGCTGACCGCTTCCTCGTGCTTTACGGTATCGCCGCTCCCGATTC
GCAGCGCATCGCCTTCTATCGCCTTCTTGACGAGTTCTTCTGAGCGGGACTCTGGGGTTCGAAATGACCG
ACCAAGCGACGCCCAACCTGCCATCACGAGATTTCGATTCCACCGCCGCCTTCTATGAAAGGTTGGGCTT
CGGAATCGTTTTCCGGGACGCCGGCTGGATGATCCTCCAGCGCGGGGATCTCATGCTGGAGTTCTTCGCC
CACCCCAACTTGTTTATTGCAGCTTATAATGGTTACAAATAAAGCAATAGCATCACAAATTTCACAAATA
AAGCATTTTTTTCACTGCATTCTAGTTGTGGTTTGTCCAAACTCATCAATGTATCTTATCATGTCTGTAT
ACCGTCGACCTCTAGCTAGAGCTTGGCGTAATCATGGTCATAGCTGTTTCCTGTGTGAAATTGTTATCCG
CTCACAATTCCACACAACATACGAGCCGGAAGCATAAAGTGTAAAGCCTGGGGTGCCTAATGAGTGAGCT
AACTCACATTAATTGCGTTGCGCTCACTGCCCGCTTTCCAGTCGGGAAACCTGTCGTGCCAGCTGCATTA
ATGAATCGGCCAACGCGCGGGGAGAGGCGGTTTGCGTATTGGGCGCTCTTCCGCTTCCTCGCTCACTGAC
TCGCTGCGCTCGGTCGTTCGGCTGCGGCGAGCGGTATCAGCTCACTCAAAGGCGGTAATACGGTTATCCA
CAGAATCAGGGGATAACGCAGGAAAGAACATGTGAGCAAAAGGCCAGCAAAAGGCCAGGAACCGTAAAAA
GGCCGCGTTGCTGGCGTTTTTCCATAGGCTCCGCCCCCCTGACGAGCATCACAAAAATCGACGCTCAAGT
CAGAGGTGGCGAAACCCGACAGGACTATAAAGATACCAGGCGTTTCCCCCTGGAAGCTCCCTCGTGCGCT
CTCCTGTTCCGACCCTGCCGCTTACCGGATACCTGTCCGCCTTTCTCCCTTCGGGAAGCGTGGCGCTTTC
TCATAGCTCACGCTGTAGGTATCTCAGTTCGGTGTAGGTCGTTCGCTCCAAGCTGGGCTGTGTGCACGAA
CCCCCCGTTCAGCCCGACCGCTGCGCCTTATCCGGTAACTATCGTCTTGAGTCCAACCCGGTAAGACACG
ACTTATCGCCACTGGCAGCAGCCACTGGTAACAGGATTAGCAGAGCGAGGTATGTAGGCGGTGCTACAGA
GTTCTTGAAGTGGTGGCCTAACTACGGCTACACTAGAAGAACAGTATTTGGTATCTGCGCTCTGCTGAAG
CCAGTTACCTTCGGAAAAAGAGTTGGTAGCTCTTGATCCGGCAAACAAACCACCGCTGGTAGCGGTTTTT
TTGTTTGCAAGCAGCAGATTACGCGCAGAAAAAAAGGATCTCAAGAAGATCCTTTGATCTTTTCTACGGG
GTCTGACGCTCAGTGGAACGAAAACTCACGTTAAGGGATTTTGGTCATGAGATTATCAAAAAGGATCTTC
ACCTAGATCCTTTTAAATTAAAAATGAAGTTTTAAATCAATCTAAAGTATATATGAGTAAACTTGGTCTG
ACAGTTACCAATGCTTAATCAGTGAGGCACCTATCTCAGCGATCTGTCTATTTCGTTCATCCATAGTTGC
CTGACTCCCCGTCGTGTAGATAACTACGATACGGGAGGGCTTACCATCTGGCCCCAGTGCTGCAATGATA
CCGCGAGACCCACGCTCACCGGCTCCAGATTTATCAGCAATAAACCAGCCAGCCGGAAGGGCCGAGCGCA
GAAGTGGTCCTGCAACTTTATCCGCCTCCATCCAGTCTATTAATTGTTGCCGGGAAGCTAGAGTAAGTAG
TTCGCCAGTTAATAGTTTGCGCAACGTTGTTGCCATTGCTACAGGCATCGTGGTGTCACGCTCGTCGTTT
GGTATGGCTTCATTCAGCTCCGGTTCCCAACGATCAAGGCGAGTTACATGATCCCCCATGTTGTGCAAAA
AAGCGGTTAGCTCCTTCGGTCCTCCGATCGTTGTCAGAAGTAAGTTGGCCGCAGTGTTATCACTCATGGT
TATGGCAGCACTGCATAATTCTCTTACTGTCATGCCATCCGTAAGATGCTTTTCTGTGACTGGTGAGTAC
TCAACCAAGTCATTCTGAGAATAGTGTATGCGGCGACCGAGTTGCTCTTGCCCGGCGTCAATACGGGATA
ATACCGCGCCACATAGCAGAACTTTAAAAGTGCTCATCATTGGAAAACGTTCTTCGGGGCGAAAACTCTC
AAGGATCTTACCGCTGTTGAGATCCAGTTCGATGTAACCCACTCGTGCACCCAACTGATCTTCAGCATCT
TTTACTTTCACCAGCGTTTCTGGGTGAGCAAAAACAGGAAGGCAAAATGCCGCAAAAAAGGGAATAAGGG
CGACACGGAAATGTTGAATACTCATACTCTTCCTTTTTCAATATTATTGAAGCATTTATCAGGGTTATTG
TCTCATGAGCGGATACATATTTGAATGTATTTAGAAAAATAAACAAATAGGGGTTCCGCGCACATTTCCC
CGAAAAGTGCCACCTGACGTC
